Addgene plasmid #68152: 0.42 hA33 luciferase
Purpose: luciferase reporter for hA33 promoter
Depositing lab: Joan Heath. Depositing organization: Lunenfeld-Tanenbaum Research Institute -. Publication: Analysis of the regulation of the A33 antigen gene reveals intestine-specific mechanisms of gene expression. Johnstone CN, White SJ, Tebbutt NC, Clay FJ, Ernst M, Biggs WH, Viars CS, Czekay S, Arden KC, Heath JK. J Biol Chem. 2002 Sep 13;277(37):34531-9. Epub 2002 Jul 11. 10.1074/jbc.M204865200 PubMed 12114523.
Backbone
  Vector backbone: pGL3 Basic
  Backbone manufacturer: Promega
  Backbone size w/o insert (bp): 4800
  Vector type: Mammalian Expression, Luciferase
Growth in bacteria
  Bacterial resistance: Ampicillin, 100 μg/mL
  Growth temperature: 37°C
  Growth strain: DH5alpha
  Copy number: Unknown
Gene/Insert
  Gene/Insert name: A33 (alt name: GPA33)
  Species: H. sapiens (human)
  Insert size (bp): 388
  Mutation: starts at -423 relative to ATG
  GenBank ID: 10223
  Entrez Gene: GPA33 (a.k.a. A33)
  Promoter: human GPA33 promoter
  Tag / fusion protein: luciferase (C terminal on backbone)
  Cloning method: Restriction Enzyme; 5′ cloning site KpnI (unknown if destroyed); 3′ cloning site XhoI (unknown if destroyed)
  Sequencing primers: 5′ RVprimer3; 3′ lucNRev
Terms and licenses: Academic/Nonprofit Terms; Industry Terms: Not Available to Industry
How to cite: 0.42 hA33 luciferase was a gift from Joan Heath (Addgene plasmid # 68152 ; http://n2t.net/addgene:68152 ; RRID:Addgene_68152)
