[The description below was written by a language model from this plasmid's Addgene catalogue record.]
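Description:
0.42 hA33 luciferase is a promoter-reporter plasmid built on pGL3 Basic, a roughly 4.8 kb commercial vector that carries a firefly luciferase coding sequence but no eukaryotic promoter or enhancer of its own. Because of this, any luciferase signal after transfection into mammalian cells depends on the regulatory DNA cloned upstream of the reporter. The plasmid is propagated in E. coli under ampicillin selection. The record lists the copy number as unknown, and no feature table is provided, so the origin of replication and other backbone elements are not itemised here.

The insert is a 388 bp fragment of the human GPA33 (A33 antigen) gene promoter, recorded as beginning at position -423 relative to the translation start codon. It was placed between the KpnI and XhoI sites of the multiple cloning region, directly upstream of luciferase. The record does not say whether those sites survived cloning. Although the catalogue lists luciferase as a C-terminal "tag", the arrangement is best read as a transcriptional reporter in which the GPA33 promoter fragment drives luciferase expression, not as a protein fusion with A33.

The stated purpose is to report on human A33 promoter activity. The name, referring to about 0.42 kb of upstream sequence, suggests that it may belong to a series of promoter fragments of differing length, although the record does not state this. The associated work concerns intestine-specific regulation of the A33 antigen gene, so the plasmid fits transient transfection assays that compare promoter activity across cell types or map the regulatory elements behind tissue-restricted expression.
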