>Addgene plasmid #68152 | 0.42 hA33 luciferase | addgene partial sequence | sequence record 120959 | RVprimer3 5'-CTAGCAAAATAGGCTGTCCC-3'
TTTCTCTATCGATAGGTACCTCTTTTACTAGCTTGGAACCCTACCTCTGAGTGCATTTCCCTTTTTATTA
TTTATTTCCTGTCAGTTATAAGAGAGGCCTACCCCTTTGTGAGCAGTCTAGGACTTTGTACACCTGCTAA
GTAGGGAGAAGGCAGGGGAGGTGGCTGGTTTAAGGGGAACTTGAGGGAAGTAGGGAAGACTCCTCTCGGG
ACCTTTGGAGTAGGTGACACATGAGCCCAGCCCCAGCTCACCTGCCAATCCAGCTGAGGAGCTCACCTGC
CAATCCAGCTGAGGCTGGGCAGAGGTGGGTGAGAAGAGGGAAAATTGCAGGGACCTCCAGTTGGGCCAGG
CCAGAAGCTGCTGTAGCTTTAACCAGACAGCTCAGACCTGTATGGAGGCTGCCAGTGCTCGAGATCTGCG
ATCTAAGTAAGCTTGGCATTCCGGTACTGTTGGTAAAGCCACCATGGAAGACGCCAAAAACATAAAGAAA
GGCCCGGCGCCATTCTATCCGCTGGAAGATGGAACCGCTGGAGAGCAACTGCATAAGGCTATGAAGAGAT
ACGCCCTGGTTCCTGGAACAATTGCTTTTACAGATGCACATATCGAGGTGGACATCACTTACGCTGAGTA
CTTCGAAATGTCCGTTCGGTTGGCAGAAGCTATGAAACGATATGGGCTGAATACAAATCACAGAATCGTC
GTATGCAGTGAAAACTCTCTTCAATTCTTTATGCCGGTGTTGGGCGCGTTATTTATCGGAGTTGCAGTTG
CGCCCGCGAACGACATTTATA
