>Addgene plasmid #68152 | 0.42 hA33 luciferase | addgene partial sequence | sequence record 120960 | LucNRev 5'-CCTTATGCAGTTGCTCTCC-3'
CGCCGGGCCTTTCTTTATGTTTTTGGCGTCTTCCATGGTGGCTTTACCAACAGTACCGGAATGCCAAGCT
TACTTAGATCGCAGATCTCGAGCACTGGCAGCCTCCATACAGGTCTGAGCTGTCTGGTTAAAGCTACAGC
AGCTTCTGGCCTGGCCCAACTGGAGGTCCCTGCAATTTTCCCTCTTCTCACCCACCTCTGCCCAGCCTCA
GCTGGATTGGCAGGTGAGCTCCTCAGCTGGATTGGCAGGTGAGCTGGGGCTGGGCTCATGTGTCACCTAC
TCCAAAGGTCCCGAGAGGAGTCTTCCCTACTTCCCTCAAGTTCCCCTTAAACCAGCCACCTCCCCTGCCT
TCTCCCTACTTAGCAGGTGTACAAAGTCCTAGACTGCTCACAAAGGGGTAGGCCTCTCTTATAACTGACA
GGAAATAAATAATAAAAAGGGAAATGCACTCAGAGGTAGGGTTCCAAGCTAGTAAAAGAGGTACCTATCG
ATAGAGAAATGTTCTGGCACCTGCACTTGCACTGGGGACAGCCTATTTTGCTAGTTTGTTTTGTTTCGTT
TTGTTTTGATGGAGAGCGTATGTTAGTACTATCGATTCACACAAAAAACCAACACACAGATGTAATGAAA
ATAAAGATATTTTATTGCGGCCGCTCCAAGTACCTCCCGTACCTTAATATTACTTACTTATCATGGTAGC
TTGGGCTGGCGTAATAGCGAAGAGGCCCGCACCGATCGCCCTTCCCAACAGTTGCGCAGCCTGAATGGCG
AATGGCAAATTGTAAGCG
